Addgene plasmid #228170: SP_E2
Purpose: Plasmid contains the secretion signal peptide sequence of the yeast FLO11 gene for use in Combinatorial Golden Gate Assembly (BsaI restriction sites).
Depositing lab: Joseph Brock. Depositing organization: Australian National University. Publication: High-throughput optimisation of protein secretion in yeast via an engineered biosensor. Cleaver A, Luo R, Smith OB, Murphy L, Schwessinger B, Brock J. Trends Biotechnol. 2025 Apr;43(4):838-867. doi: 10.1016/j.tibtech.2024.11.010. Epub 2024 Dec 13. PubMed 39674781.
Backbone
  Vector backbone: pYTK001
  Backbone manufacturer: John Dueber, Addgene plasmid #65108
  Vector type: Synthetic Biology
Growth in bacteria
  Bacterial resistance: Chloramphenicol, 25 μg/mL
  Growth temperature: 37°C
  Growth strain: DH5alpha
  Copy number: High Copy
Gene/Insert
  Gene/Insert name: sp_P08640_FLO11_YEAST:0-21 (alt name: Uniprot: P08640)
  Species: S. cerevisiae (budding yeast)
  Cloning method: Golden Gate
Terms and licenses: Academic/Nonprofit Terms; Industry Terms: Not Available to Industry
Depositor comments: Signal peptides direct recombinant protein secretion in yeast. Codon optimised for expression in S. cerevisiae. This part is designed for use with components from the MoClo Yeast Toolkit (Lee et al. 2015). This insert is a 3a* component, see Williams et al. 2024 for more detail.
How to cite: SP_E2 was a gift from Joseph Brock (Addgene plasmid # 228170 ; http://n2t.net/addgene:228170 ; RRID:Addgene_228170)
