[The description below was written by a language model from this plasmid's Addgene catalogue record and pLannotate feature annotations shown in this document.]
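Description:
SP_E2 is a small synthetic-biology part plasmid (about 1.7 kb) built on the pYTK001 entry vector of the MoClo Yeast Toolkit. It is a storage and donor vector propagated in E. coli rather than an expression construct. The annotated features are all backbone elements: a high-copy ColE1/pUC-type origin of replication and a chloramphenicol acetyltransferase (cat) gene driven by its native promoter and followed by a lambda t0 terminator, which provides chloramphenicol selection. No yeast origin, yeast marker, promoter or terminator for the insert is annotated, consistent with its role as a single-part carrier.

The payload is the secretion signal peptide of the S. cerevisiae FLO11 protein, recorded as residues 0–21 of the UniProt entry and codon optimised for budding yeast. The automated feature table does not annotate this short insert, so its position in the sequence is not given. According to the record, the part is flanked by BsaI sites, so Golden Gate digestion releases it with defined overhangs for ordered assembly with other toolkit parts. The depositor classes it as a "3a*" component, a variant of the toolkit's 3a slot, which conventionally holds the N-terminal portion of a coding sequence. The signal peptide would therefore be fused upstream of a protein of interest within a transcription unit whose promoter and terminator come from other parts.

Signal peptides direct recombinant proteins into the yeast secretory pathway. This plasmid is intended for combinatorial Golden Gate assembly, and the associated work concerns high-throughput optimisation of protein secretion in yeast using a biosensor.
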