Features (pLannotate 1.2.2; 4 found; start..end, strand, type, name):
     93..127     -  terminator     lambda t0 terminator: minimal transcription terminator from phage lambda (Scholtissek and Grosse, 1987)
    201..857     -  CDS            cat: CAT_ECOLX - Experimental evidence at protein level: Swiss-Prot protein existence level 1. This enzyme is an effector of chloramphenicol resistance in bacteria. From Escherichia coli. This protein is used as a marker in many commonly used cloning vectors, such as pACYC184.
    858..955     -  promoter       cat promoter: promoter of the E. coli cat gene encoding chloramphenicol acetyltransferase
   1039..1627    +  rep_origin     ori: high-copy-number ColE1/pMB1/pBR322/pUC origin of replication
>Addgene plasmid #228170 | SP_E2 | addgene full sequence | sequence record 451787 | Addgene NGS Result
TCGGTCTCATATGCAAAGACCATTTCTACTAGCTTACTTGGTTTTAAGTCTTTTGTTCAACTCAGCACTT
GGGGCCCCTTGAGACCAGACCAATAAAAAACGCCCGGCGGCAACCGAGCGTTCTGAACAAATCCAGATGG
AGTTCTGAGGTCATTACTGGATCTATCAACAGGAGTCCAAGCGAGCTCGATATCAAATTACGCCCCGCCC
TGCCACTCATCGCAGTACTGTTGTAATTCATTAAGCATTCTGCCGACATGGAAGCCATCACAAACGGCAT
GATGAACCTGAATCGCCAGCGGCATCAGCACCTTGTCGCCTTGCGTATAATATTTGCCCATGGTGAAAAC
GGGGGCGAAGAAGTTGTCCATATTGGCCACGTTTAAATCAAAACTGGTGAAACTCACCCAGGGATTGGCT
GAAACGAAAAACATATTCTCAATAAACCCTTTAGGGAAATAGGCCAGGTTTTCACCGTAACACGCCACAT
CTTGCGAATATATGTGTAGAAACTGCCGGAAATCGTCGTGGTATTCACTCCAGAGCGATGAAAACGTTTC
AGTTTGCTCATGGAAAACGGTGTAACAAGGGTGAACACTATCCCATATCACCAGCTCACCGTCTTTCATT
GCCATACGAAATTCCGGATGAGCATTCATCAGGCGGGCAAGAATGTGAATAAAGGCCGGATAAAACTTGT
GCTTATTTTTCTTTACGGTCTTTAAAAAGGCCGTAATATCCAGCTGAACGGTCTGGTTATAGGTACATTG
AGCAACTGACTGAAATGCCTCAAAATGTTCTTTACGATGCCATTGGGATATATCAACGGTGGTATATCCA
GTGATTTTTTTCTCCATTTTAGCTTCCTTAGCTCCTGAAAATCTCGATAACTCAAAAAATACGCCCGGTA
GTGATCTTATTTCATTATGGTGAAAGTTGGAACCTCTTACGTGCCCGATCAATCATGACCAAAATCCCTT
AACGTGAGTTTTCGTTCCACTGAGCGTCAGACCCCGTAGAAAAGATCAAAGGATCTTCTTGAGATCCTTT
TTTTCTGCGCGTAATCTGCTGCTTGCAAACAAAAAAACCACCGCTACCAGCGGTGGTTTGTTTGCCGGAT
CAAGAGCTACCAACTCTTTTTCCGAAGGTAACTGGCTTCAGCAGAGCGCAGATACCAAATACTGTTCTTC
TAGTGTAGCCGTAGTTAGGCCACCACTTCAAGAACTCTGTAGCACCGCCTACATACCTCGCTCTGCTAAT
CCTGTTACCAGTGGCTGCTGCCAGTGGCGATAAGTCGTGTCTTACCGGGTTGGACTCAAGACGATAGTTA
CCGGATAAGGCGCAGCGGTCGGGCTGAACGGGGGGTTCGTGCACACAGCCCAGCTTGGAGCGAACGACCT
ACACCGAACTGAGATACCTACAGCGTGAGCTATGAGAAAGCGCCACGCTTCCCGAAGGGAGAAAGGCGGA
CAGGTATCCGGTAAGCGGCAGGGTCGGAACAGGAGAGCGCACGAGGGAGCTTCCAGGGGGAAACGCCTGG
TATCTTTATAGTCCTGTCGGGTTTCGCCACCTCTGACTTGAGCGTCGATTTTTGTGATGCTCGTCAGGGG
GGCGGAGCCTATGGAAAAACGCCAGCAACGCGGCCTTTTTACGGTTCCTGGCCTTTTGCTGGCCTTTTGC
TCACATGTTCTTTCCTGCGTTATCCCCTGATTCTGTGGATAACCGTAG
